>Addgene plasmid #171827 | Bax gRNA#1 | addgene full sequence | sequence record 341127 | Addgene NGS Result
TTTGAATGTATTTAGAAAAATAAACAAATAGGGGTTCCGCGCACATTTCCCCGAAAAGTGCCACCTGACG
TGAGGGCCTATTTCCCATGATTCCTTCATATTTGCATATACGATACAAGGCTGTTAGAGAGATAATTAGA
ATTAATTTGACTGTAAACACAAAGATATTAGTACAAAATACGTGACGTAGAAAGTAATAATTTCTTGGGT
AGTTTGCAGTTTTAAAATTATGTTTTAAAATGGACTATCATATGCTTACCGTAACTTGAAAGTATTTCGA
TTTCTTGGCTTTATATATCTTGTGGAAAGGACGAAACACCGGCGAGTGTCTCCGGCGAATGTTTTAGAGC
TAGAAATAGCAAGTTAAAATAAGGCTAGTCCGTTATCAACTTGAAAAAGTGGCACCGAGTCGGTGCTTTT
TTTCTAGACCCAGCTTTCTTGTACAAAGTTGGCATTAGATCCGCTGCATTAATGAATCGGCCAACGCGCG
GGGAGAGGCGGTTTGCGTATTGGGCGCTCTTCCGCTTCCTCGCTCACTGACTCGCTGCGCTCGGTCGTTC
GGCTGCGGCGAGCGGTATCAGCTCACTCAAAGGCGGTAATACGGTTATCCACAGAATCAGGGGATAACGC
AGGAAAGAACATGTGAGCAAAAGGCCAGAATTCGAGCTCGGTACCCGGGGATCCTCTAGAGTCGACCTGC
AGGCATGCAAGCTTGGCGTAATCATGGTCATAGCTGTTTCCTGTGTGAAATTGTTATCCGCTCACAATTC
CACACAACATACGAGCCGGAAGCATAAAGTGTAAAGCCTGGGGTGCCTAATGAGTGAGCTAACTCACATT
AATTGCGTTGCGCTCACTGCCCGCTTTCCAGTCGGGAAACCTGTCGTGCCAGCTGCATTAATGAATCGGC
CAACGCGCGGGGAGAGGCGGTTTGCGTATTGGGCGCTCTTCCGCTTCCTCGCTCACTGACTCGCTGCGCT
CGGTCGTTCGGCTGCGGCGAGCGGTATCAGCTCACTCAAAGGCGGTAATACGGTTATCCACAGAATCAGG
GGATAACGCAGGAAAGAACATGTGAGCAAAAGGCCAGCAAAAGGCCAGGAACCGTAAAAAGGCCGCGTTG
CTGGCGTTTTTCCATAGGCTCCGCCCCCCTGACGAGCATCACAAAAATCGACGCTCAAGTCAGAGGTGGC
GAAACCCGACAGGACTATAAAGATACCAGGCGTTTCCCCCTGGAAGCTCCCTCGTGCGCTCTCCTGTTCC
GACCCTGCCGCTTACCGGATACCTGTCCGCCTTTCTCCCTTCGGGAAGCGTGGCGCTTTCTCATAGCTCA
CGCTGTAGGTATCTCAGTTCGGTGTAGGTCGTTCGCTCCAAGCTGGGCTGTGTGCACGAACCCCCCGTTC
AGCCCGACCGCTGCGCCTTATCCGGTAACTATCGTCTTGAGTCCAACCCGGTAAGACACGACTTATCGCC
ACTGGCAGCAGCCACTGGTAACAGGATTAGCAGAGCGAGGTATGTAGGCGGTGCTACAGAGTTCTTGAAG
TGGTGGCCTAACTACGGCTACACTAGAAGAACAGTATTTGGTATCTGCGCTCTGCTGAAGCCAGTTACCT
TCGGAAAAAGAGTTGGTAGCTCTTGATCCGGCAAACAAACCACCGCTGGTAGCGGTGGTTTTTTTGTTTG
CAAGCAGCAGATTACGCGCAGAAAAAAAGGATCTCAAGAAGATCCTTTGATCTTTTCTACGGGGTCTGAC
GCTCAGTGGAACGAAAACTCACGTTAAGGGATTTTGGTCATGAGATTATCAAAAAGGATCTTCACCTAGA
TCCTTTTAAATTAAAAATGAAGTTTTAAATCAATCTAAAGTATATATGAGTAAACTTGGTCTGACAGTTA
CCAATGCTTAATCAGTGAGGCACCTATCTCAGCGATCTGTCTATTTCGTTCATCCATAGTTGCCTGACTC
CCCGTCGTGTAGATAACTACGATACGGGAGGGCTTACCATCTGGCCCCAGTGCTGCAATGATACCGCGAG
ACCCACGCTCACCGGCTCCAGATTTATCAGCAATAAACCAGCCAGCCGGAAGGGCCGAGCGCAGAAGTGG
TCCTGCAACTTTATCCGCCTCCATCCAGTCTATTAATTGTTGCCGGGAAGCTAGAGTAAGTAGTTCGCCA
GTTAATAGTTTGCGCAACGTTGTTGCCATTGCTACAGGCATCGTGGTGTCACGCTCGTCGTTTGGTATGG
CTTCATTCAGCTCCGGTTCCCAACGATCAAGGCGAGTTACATGATCCCCCATGTTGTGCAAAAAAGCGGT
TAGCTCCTTCGGTCCTCCGATCGTTGTCAGAAGTAAGTTGGCCGCAGTGTTATCACTCATGGTTATGGCA
GCACTGCATAATTCTCTTACTGTCATGCCATCCGTAAGATGCTTTTCTGTGACTGGTGAGTACTCAACCA
AGTCATTCTGAGAATAGTGTATGCGGCGACCGAGTTGCTCTTGCCCGGCGTCAATACGGGATAATACCGC
GCCACATAGCAGAACTTTAAAAGTGCTCATCATTGGAAAACGTTCTTCGGGGCGAAAACTCTCAAGGATC
TTACCGCTGTTGAGATCCAGTTCGATGTAACCCACTCGTGCACCCAACTGATCTTCAGCATCTTTTACTT
TCACCAGCGTTTCTGGGTGAGCAAAAACAGGAAGGCAAAATGCCGCAAAAAAGGGAATAAGGGCGACACG
GAAATGTTGAATACTCATACTCTTCCTTTTTCAATATTATTGAAGCATTTATCAGGGTTATTGTCTCATG
AGCGGATACATA
Features (pLannotate 1.2.2; 13 found; start..end, strand, type, name):
     72..312     +  promoter       U6 promoter: RNA polymerase III promoter for human U6 snRNA
    341..416     +  misc_RNA       gRNA scaffold: guide RNA scaffold for the Streptococcus pyogenes CRISPR/Cas9 system
    428..449     -  protein_bind   attB2 (fragment): mutant version of attB; recombination site for the Gateway® BP reaction BP Clonase™
    463..517     -  CDS            lacI (fragment): lac repressor; lacI; The lac repressor binds to the lac operator to inhibit transcription in E. coli. This inhibition can be relieved by adding lactose or isopropyl-β-D-thiogalactopyranoside (IPTG).
    519..652     -  rep_origin     RSF ori (fragment): Plasmids containing the RSF 1030 origin of replication can be propagated in E. coli cells that contain additional plasmids with compatible origins.
    658..714     +  misc_feature   MCS: pUC18/19 multiple cloning site
    751..767     -  protein_bind   lac operator: The lac repressor binds to the lac operator to inhibit transcription in E. coli. This inhibition can be relieved by adding lactose or isopropyl-β-D-thiogalactopyranoside (IPTG). lac repressor encoded by lacI
    775..805     -  promoter       lac promoter: promoter for the E. coli lac operon
    820..841     -  protein_bind   CAP binding site: CAP binding activates transcription in the presence of cAMP. E. coli catabolite activator protein
    854..946     -  CDS            lacI (fragment): lac repressor; lacI; The lac repressor binds to the lac operator to inhibit transcription in E. coli. This inhibition can be relieved by adding lactose or isopropyl-β-D-thiogalactopyranoside (IPTG).
   1129..1717    -  rep_origin     ori: high-copy-number ColE1/pMB1/pBR322/pUC origin of replication
   1888..2748    -  CDS            AmpR: β-lactamase; bla; confers resistance to ampicillin, carbenicillin, and related antibiotics
   2749..41      -  promoter       AmpR promoter (across the origin): bla
