[The description below was written by a language model from this plasmid's Addgene catalogue record and pLannotate feature annotations shown in this document.]
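Description:
Bax gRNA#1 is a small (about 2.8 kb) mammalian CRISPR plasmid that expresses a single guide RNA targeting the mouse Bax gene, intended for Cas9-mediated knockout of Bax in mammalian cells. It is built on a vector described only as a "gRNA backbone". The working cassette consists of the human U6 promoter, an RNA polymerase III promoter suited to producing short, precisely initiated transcripts, followed by a short unannotated gap that presumably holds the Bax-specific protospacer, and then the Streptococcus pyogenes Cas9 guide RNA scaffold. The plasmid carries no Cas9 coding sequence, so the nuclease has to be supplied separately, for example from a co-delivered plasmid or a Cas9-expressing cell or animal. No mammalian selection marker or fluorescent reporter is annotated either.

For propagation in E. coli the plasmid has a ColE1/pUC-type origin of replication and the AmpR β-lactamase gene with its own promoter, giving ampicillin selection. The catalogue entry lists the plasmid as low copy, whereas the annotation tool labels the origin as a high-copy type; the record does not resolve this difference. The remaining annotated features are cloning-vector remnants with no evident role in the construct's function. These comprise a fragment of a Gateway attB2 site just downstream of the scaffold, short lacI and RSF origin fragments, a pUC18/19 multiple cloning site, and the lac promoter, operator and CAP binding site. The "#1" in the name suggests it is one of a set of guides against Bax. The associated publication concerns dendrite remodeling in mitral cells, but the record does not state how Bax knockout was used in that work.
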