Addgene plasmid #171827: Bax gRNA#1
Purpose: Cas9-mediated knockout of Bax in mammalian cells
Depositing lab: Takeshi Imai. Depositing organization: Kyushu University. Publication: BMPR-2 gates activity-dependent stabilization of primary dendrites during mitral cell remodeling. Aihara S, Fujimoto S, Sakaguchi R, Imai T. Cell Rep. 2021 Jun 22;35(12):109276. doi: 10.1016/j.celrep.2021.109276. PubMed 34161760.
Backbone
  Vector backbone: gRNA backbone
  Vector type: Mammalian Expression, CRISPR
Growth in bacteria
  Bacterial resistance: Ampicillin, 100 μg/mL
  Growth temperature: 37°C
  Growth strain: DH5alpha
  Copy number: Low Copy
Gene/Insert
  Gene/Insert name: Bax
  gRNA/shRNA sequence: AGCGAGTGTCTCCGGCGAATTGG
  Species: M. musculus (mouse)
  Entrez Gene: Bax
Terms and licenses: Academic/Nonprofit Terms; Industry Terms: Not Available to Industry
How to cite: Bax gRNA#1 was a gift from Takeshi Imai (Addgene plasmid # 171827 ; http://n2t.net/addgene:171827 ; RRID:Addgene_171827)
